>Addgene plasmid #203136 | Salsa-BC295-P4B3 | addgene full sequence | sequence record 421478 | Addgene NGS Result
AGCGCCCAATACGCAAACCGCCTCTCCCCGCGCGTTGGCCGATTCATTAATGCAGTCGAGGGATCTCCAT
AAGAGAAGAGGGACAGCTATGACTGGGAGTAGTCAGGAGAGGAGGAAAAATCTGGCTAGTAAAACATGTA
AGGAAAATTTTAGGGATGTTAAAGAAAAAAATAACACAAAACAAAATATAAAAAAAATCTAACCTCAAGT
CAAGGCTTTTCTATGGAATAAGGAATGGACAGCAGGGGGCTGTTTCATATACTGATGACCTCTTTATAGC
CAACCTTTGTTCATGGCAGCCAGCATATGGGCATATGTTGCCAAACTCTAAACCAAATACTCATTCTGAT
GTTTTAAATGATTTGCCCTCCCATATGTCCTTCCGAGTGAGAGACACAAAAAATTCCAACACACTATTGC
AATGAAAATAAATTTCCTTTATTAGCCAGAAGTCAGATGCTCAAGGGGCTTCATGATGTCCCCATAATTT
TTGGCAGAGGGAAAAAGATCGATCTCAGTGGTATTTGTGAGCCAGGGCATTGGCCACACCAGCCACCACC
TTCTGATAGGCAGCCTGCACCTGAGGAGTGAATTCTTTGCCAAAATGATGAGACAGCACAACAACCAGCA
CGTTGCCCAGGAGCTGTAGGAAAGAGAAGAAGGCATGAACATGGTTAGCAGAGGGGCCCGGTTTGGACTC
AGAGTATTTTATCCTCATCTCAAACAGTGTATATCATTGTAACCATAAAGAGAAAGGCAGGATGATGACC
AGGGTGTAGTTGTTTCTACCAATAAGAATATTTCCACGCCAGCCAGAATTTATATGCAGAAATATTCTAC
CTTATCATTTAATTATAACAATTGTTCTCTAAAACTGTGCTGAAGTACAATATAATATACCCTGATTGCC
TTGAAAAAAAAGTGATTAGAGAAAGTACTTACAATCTGACAAATAAACAAAAGTGAATTTAAAAATTCGT
TACAAATGCAAGCTAAAGTTTAACGAAAAAGTTACAGAAAATGAAAAGAAAATAAGAGGAGACAATGGTT
GTCAACAGAGTAGAAAGTGAAAGAAACAAAATTATCATGAGGGTCCATGGTGATACAAGGGACATCTTCC
CATTCTAAACAACACCCTGAAAACTTTGCCCCCTCCATATAACATGAATTTTACAATAGCGAAAAAGAAA
GAACAATCAAGGGTCCCCAAACTCACCCTGAAGTTCTCAGCTCTAGAGATATCGTCGAGGCCGCGCTAGC
GTTTAAACTGTCGACCTTAATTAAGAGATCTGCTCGAGGCGCGTCAGCTGACTAGAGGATCCCCGGGTAC
CGAGCTCGAATTCGGGGCCGCGGAGGCTGGATCGGTCCCGGTGTCTTCTATGGAGGTCAAAACAGCGTGG
ATGGCGTCTCCAGGCGATCTGACGGTTCACTAAACGAGCTCTGCTTATATAGGCCTCCCACCGTACACGC
CTACCTCGACCCGGGTACCGAGCTCGACTTTCACTTTTCTCTATCACTGATAGGGAGTGGTAAACTCGAC
TTTCACTTTTCTCTATCACTGATAGGGAGTGGTAAACTCGACTTTCACTTTTCTCTATCACTGATAGGGA
GTGGTAAACTCGACTTTCACTTTTCTCTATCACTGATAGGGAGTGGTAAACTCGACTTTCACTTTTCTCT
ATCACTGATAGGGAGTGGTAAACTCGACCTATATAAGCAGAGCTCGTTTAGTGAACCGTCAGATCGCCTG
GAGACGCCATCCACGCTGTTTTGACCTCCATAGAAGACACCGGGACCGATCCAGCCTCCGCGGCCCCGAA
TTCCTGCAGCGGCCGCTCTAGAACTAGTGGATCCCCGCGGATGGTGAGCAAGGGCGAGGAGCTGTTCACC
GGGGTGGTGCCCATCCTGGTCGAGCTGGACGGCGACGTAAACGGCCACAAGTTCAGCGTGTCCGGCGAGG
GCGAGGGCGATGCCACCTACGGCAAGCTGACCCTGAAGTTCATCTGCACCACCGGCAAGCTGCCCGTGCC
CTGGCCCACCCTCGTGACCACCCTGACCTACGGCGTGCAGTGCTTCAGCCGCTACCCCGACCACATGAAG
CAGCACGACTTCTTCAAGTCCGCCATGCCCGAAGGCTACGTCCAGGAGCGCACCATCTTCTTCAAGGACG
ACGGCAACTACAAGACCCGCGCCGAGGTGAAGTTCGAGGGCGACACCCTGGTGAACCGCATCGAGCTGAA
GGGCATCGACTTCAAGGAGGACGGCAACATCCTGGGGCACAAGCTGGAGTACAACTACAACAGCCACAAC
GTCTATATCATGGCCGACAAGCAGAAGAACGGCATCAAGGTGAACTTCAAGATCCGCCACAACATCGAGG
ACGGCAGCGTGCAGCTCGCCGACCACTACCAGCAGAACACCCCCATCGGCGACGGCCCCGTGCTGCTGCC
CGACAACCACTACCTGAGCACCCAGTCCGCCCTGAGCAAAGACCCCAACGAGAAGCGCGATCACATGGTC
CTGCTGGAGTTCGTGACCGCCGCCGGGATCACTCTCGGCATGGACGAGCTGTACAAGTAACCATACTTCC
GAATTCGATATCAAGCTTGTCGACCTAGTTCTAGAGGATCCAGACATGATAAGATACATTGATGAGTTTG
GACAAACCACAACTAGAATGCAGTGAAAAAAATGCTTTATTTGTGAAATTTGTGATGCTATTGCTTTATT
TGTAACCATTATAAGCTGCAATAAACAAGTTAACAACAACAATTGCATTCATTTTATGTTTCAGGTTCAG
GGGGAGGTGTGGGAGGTTTTTTAAAGCAAGTAAAACCTCTACAAATGTGGTATGGCTGATTATGATCCTG
CAAGCCTCGTCGTCCTGGCCGGACCACGCTATCTGTGCAAGGTCCCCGGCCCCGGACGCGCGCTCCATGA
GCAGAGCGCCCGCCGCCGAGGCGAAGACTCGGGCGGCGCCCTGCCCGTCCCACCAGGTCAACAGGCGGTA
ACCGGCCTCTTCATCGGGAATGCGCGCGACCTTCAGCATCGCCGGCATGTCCCCCTGGCGGACGGGAAGT
ATCCAGCTCGACCAAGCTGGCCGCGTCGAGTGAAGACGAAAGGGCCTCGTGATACGCCTATTTTTATAGG
TTAATGTCATGATAATAATGGTTTCTTAGACGTCAGGTGGCACTTTTCGGGGAAATGTGCGCGGAACCCC
TATTTGTTTATTTTTCTAAATACATTCAAATATGTATCCGCTCATGAGACAATAACCCTGATAAATGCTT
CAATAATATTGAAAAAGGAAGAGTATGAGTATTCAACATTTCCGTGTCGCCCTTATTCCCTTTTTTGCGG
CATTTTGCCTTCCTGTTTTTGCTCACCCAGAAACGCTGGTGAAAGTAAAAGATGCTGAAGATCAGTTGGG
TGCACGAGTGGGTTACATCGAACTGGATCTCAACAGCGGTAAGATCCTTGAGAGTTTTCGCCCCGAAGAA
CGTTTTCCAATGATGAGCACTTTTAAAGTTCTGCTATGTGGCGCGGTATTATCCCGTGTTGACGCCGGGC
AAGAGCAACTCGGTCGCCGCATACACTATTCTCAGAATGACTTGGTTGAGTACTCACCAGTCACAGAAAA
GCATCTTACGGATGGCATGACAGTAAGAGAATTATGCAGTGCTGCCATAACCATGAGTGATAACACTGCG
GCCAACTTACTTCTGACAACGATCGGAGGACCGAAGGAGCTAACCGCTTTTTTGCACAACATGGGGGATC
ATGTAACTCGCCTTGATCGTTGGGAACCGGAGCTGAATGAAGCCATACCAAACGACGAGCGTGACACCAC
GATGCCTGTAGCAATGGCAACAACGTTGCGCAAACTATTAACTGGCGAACTACTTACTCTAGCTTCCCGG
CAACAATTAATAGACTGGATGGAGGCGGATAAAGTTGCAGGACCACTTCTGCGCTCGGCCCTTCCGGCTG
GCTGGTTTATTGCTGATAAATCTGGAGCCGGTGAGCGTGGGTCTCGCGGTATCATTGCAGCACTGGGGCC
AGATGGTAAGCCCTCCCGTATCGTAGTTATCTACACGACGGGGAGTCAGGCAACTATGGATGAACGAAAT
AGACAGATCGCTGAGATAGGTGCCTCACTGATTAAGCATTGGTAACTGTCAGACCAAGTTTACTCATATA
TACTTTAGATTGATTTAAAACTTCATTTTTAATTTAAAAGGATCTAGGTGAAGATCCTTTTTGATAATCT
CATGACCAAAATCCCTTAACGTGAGTTTTCGTTCCACTGAGCGTCAGACCCCGTAGAAAAGATCAAAGGA
TCTTCTTGAGATCCTTTTTTTCTGCGCGTAATCTGCTGCTTGCAAACAAAAAAACCACCGCTACCAGCGG
TGGTTTGTTTGCCGGATCAAGAGCTACCAACTCTTTTTCCGAAGGTAACTGGCTTCAGCAGAGCGCAGAT
ACCAAATACTGTTCTTCTAGTGTAGCCGTAGTTAGGCCACCACTTCAAGAACTCTGTAGCACCGCCTACA
TACCTCGCTCTGCTAATCCTGTTACCAGTGGCTGCTGCCAGTGGCGATAAGTCGTGTCTTACCGGGTTGG
ACTCAAGACGATAGTTACCGGATAAGGCGCAGCGGTCGGGCTGAACGGGGGGTTCGTGCACACAGCCCAG
CTTGGAGCGAACGACCTACACCGAACTGAGATACCTACAGCGTGAGCTATGAGAAAGCGCCACGCTTCCC
GAAGGGAGAAAGGCGGACAGGTATCCGGTAAGCGGCAGGGTCGGAACAGGAGAGCGCACGAGGGAGCTTC
CAGGGGGAAACGCCTGGTATCTTTATAGTCCTGTCGGGTTTCGCCACCTCTGACTTGAGCGTCGATTTTT
GTGATGCTCGTCAGGGGGGCGGAGCCTATGGAAAAACGCCAGCAACGCGGCCTTTTTACGGTTCCTGGCC
TTTTGCTGGCCTTTTGCTCACATGTTCTTTCCTGCGTTATCCCCTGATTCTGTGGATAACCGTATTACCG
CCTTTGAGTGAGCTGATACCGCTCGCCGCAGCCGAACGACCGAGCGCAGCGAGTCAGTGAGCGAGGAAGC
GGAAG
Features (pLannotate 1.2.2; 17 found; start..end, strand, type, name):
      2..55      +  CDS            lacI (fragment): lac repressor; lacI; The lac repressor binds to the lac operator to inhibit transcription in E. coli. This inhibition can be relieved by adding lactose or isopropyl-β-D-thiogalactopyranoside (IPTG).
    388..443     -  polyA_signal   β-globin poly(A) signal: rabbit β-globin polyadenylation signal (Gil and Proudfoot, 1987)
    518..640     -  CDS            HBB: HBB_COLGU - Experimental evidence at transcript level: Swiss-Prot protein existence level 2. Involved in oxygen transport from the lung to the various peripheral tissues. From Colobus guereza (Mantled guereza) (Eastern black-and-white colobus monkey).
    644..1216    -  intron         β-globin intron: intron from rabbit β-globin gene
   1312..1343    -  misc_feature   MCS (fragment): pUC18/19 multiple cloning site
   1437..1475    -  promoter       minimal CMV promoter: human cytomegalovirus (CMV) immediate early promoter
   1493..1708    -  protein_bind   tetracycline response element (fragment): contains seven copies of the tetracycline operator tetO tetracycline repressor TetR
   1708..1753    +  promoter       TRE3GV promoter (fragment): 3rd-generation Tet-responsive promoter that can be activated by binding of Tet-On® 3G, optimized for retroviral and lentiviral vectors
   1829..1856    +  misc_feature   MCS (fragment): pBluescript multiple cloning site
   1861..2580    +  CDS            EGFP: the original enhanced GFP (Yang et al., 1996) mammalian codon-optimized
   2591..2613    +  misc_feature   MCS (fragment): pBluescript multiple cloning site
   2627..2761    -  polyA_signal   SV40 poly(A) signal: SV40 polyadenylation signal
   2784..2867    -  CDS            large T antigen (fragment): large T antigen from SV40 (simian virus 40)
   2861..3091    -  CDS            str (fragment): STR_KLEPN - Protein inferred from homology: Swiss-Prot protein existence level 3. The aminoglycoside phosphotransferases achieve inactivation of their antibiotic substrates by phosphorylation. From Klebsiella pneumoniae.
   3210..3314    +  promoter       AmpR promoter: bla
   3315..4175    +  CDS            AmpR: β-lactamase; bla; confers resistance to ampicillin, carbenicillin, and related antibiotics
   4346..4934    +  rep_origin     ori: high-copy-number ColE1/pMB1/pBR322/pUC origin of replication
