[The description below was written by a language model from this plasmid's Addgene catalogue record and pLannotate feature annotations shown in this document.]
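Description:
Salsa-BC295-P4B3 is a 5.1 kb mammalian expression plasmid built on the pCER206 backbone. It is one member of a set of barcoded reporter plasmids for PRESTO-Salsa, a highly multiplexed screening approach used to profile interactions between metabolites and G protein-coupled receptors. It is propagated in E. coli as a high-copy plasmid through a ColE1/pUC-type origin and selected with ampicillin via the β-lactamase gene and its native promoter. No mammalian selection marker is annotated. Short fragments matching lacI, SV40 large T antigen and an aminoglycoside phosphotransferase appear to be backbone remnants rather than functional genes.

The payload is a roughly 730 bp synthetic insert, EGFP/BC295, cloned between BsrGI and HindIII sites and placed under a Tet response element. The feature table shows a central block of tetO repeats flanked on one side by a TRE3G-type minimal promoter fragment reading into mammalian codon-optimised EGFP. The tetO block is flanked on the other side by a minimal CMV promoter pointing the opposite way towards a rabbit β-globin intron, a globin coding fragment and a β-globin polyadenylation signal. This layout resembles a bidirectional Tet-responsive arrangement, but no separate payload is annotated on the CMV-driven side. The barcode itself (BC295) is not annotated; given the cloning sites, it probably lies just downstream of the EGFP coding region, so that it would be transcribed with the reporter. An SV40 poly(A) signal follows EGFP, though it is annotated on the reverse strand.

In use, a tetracycline-controlled transactivator binding the TRE would drive the EGFP/barcode transcript. The unique barcode would then allow reporter output from this plasmid to be distinguished from others in a pooled experiment. The record does not say which receptor BC295 is paired with, or what the P4B3 designation means.
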