Addgene plasmid #203136: Salsa-BC295-P4B3
Purpose: Expression of barcoded reporter plasmid for PRESTO-Salsa; EGFP/BC295
Depositing lab: Noah Palm. Depositing organization: Yale University. Publication: Highly multiplexed bioactivity screening reveals human and microbiota metabolome-GPCRome interactions. Chen H, Rosen CE, Gonzalez-Hernandez JA, Song D, Potempa J, Ring AM, Palm NW. Cell. 2023 Jul 6;186(14):3095-3110.e19. doi: 10.1016/j.cell.2023.05.024. Epub 2023 Jun 14. PubMed 37321219.
Backbone
  Vector backbone: pCER206
  Vector type: Mammalian Expression
Growth in bacteria
  Bacterial resistance: Ampicillin, 100 μg/mL
  Growth temperature: 37°C
  Growth strain: DH5alpha
  Copy number: High Copy
Gene/Insert
  Gene/Insert name: EGFP/BC295
  Species: Synthetic
  Insert size (bp): 730
  Promoter: Tet Response Element (TRE)
  Cloning method: Restriction Enzyme; 5′ cloning site BsrGI (not destroyed); 3′ cloning site HindIII (not destroyed)
  Sequencing primers: 5′ Custom primer (GAAGCGCGATCACATGG)
Terms and licenses: Academic/Nonprofit Terms; Industry Terms: Not Available to Industry
How to cite: Salsa-BC295-P4B3 was a gift from Noah Palm (Addgene plasmid # 203136 ; http://n2t.net/addgene:203136 ; RRID:Addgene_203136)
