>Addgene plasmid #203136 | Salsa-BC295-P4B3 | depositor partial sequence | sequence record 394009 | BC295
CCATACTTCC
